>Addgene plasmid #11465 | pgex6p-1mciap1 | addgene partial sequence | sequence record 18254 | 11465 with pGEX5'
TGGAGTTCTGTTCCAGGGGCCCCTGGGATCCCCGGAATTCGATATCAAGCTTGGTACCGAGCTCGGATCT
ATGGAGAAGAGCACAATCTTGTCAAATTGGACAAAGGAGAGCGAAGAAAAAATGAAGTTTGACTTTTCGT
GTGAACTCTACCGAATGTCTACATATTCAGCTTTTCCCAGGGGAGTTCCTGTCTCAGAGAGGAGTCTGGC
TCGTGCTGGCTTTTATTATACAGGTGTGAATGACAAAGTCAAGTGCTTCTGCTGTGGCCTGATGTTGGAT
AACTGGAAACAAGGGGACAGTCCTGTTGAAAAGCACAGACAGTTCTATCCCAGCTGCAGCTTTGTACAGA
CTCTGCTTTCAGCCAGTCTGCAGTCTCCATCTAAGAATATGTCTCCTGTGAAAAGTAGATTTGCACATTC
GTCACCTCTGGAACGAGGTGGCATTCACTCCAACCTGTGCTCTAGCCCTCTTAATTCTAGAGCAGTGGAA
GACTTCTCATCAAGGATGGATCCCTGCAGCTATGCCATGAGTACAGAAGAGGCCAGATTTCTTACTTACA
GTATGTGGCCTTTAAGTTTTCTGTCACCAGCAGAGCTGGCCAGAGCTGGCTTCTATTACATAGGGCCTGG
AGACAGGGTGGCCTGTTTTGCCTG
