[The description below was written by a language model from this plasmid's Addgene catalogue record.]
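Description:
pgex6p-1mciap1 is a bacterial expression plasmid built on the commercial pGEX6p-1 backbone (recorded as about 6.6 kb without insert) for producing mouse c-IAP1 as a glutathione S-transferase fusion protein in E. coli. It is maintained as a high-copy plasmid under ampicillin selection. No feature table accompanies the record, so the promoter, origin of replication and other backbone elements are not explicitly listed. pGEX-series vectors generally drive the GST fusion from an IPTG-inducible tac promoter with a plasmid-borne lacI repressor, and the 6P variants place a PreScission protease recognition site between GST and the cloning region so that the tag can be removed after purification.

The insert, named mciap1, is a roughly 1.7 kb fragment of the Mus musculus Birc2 gene, which encodes cellular inhibitor of apoptosis protein 1 (c-IAP1), a BIR-domain protein with a RING domain that confers ubiquitin ligase activity. It was cloned by restriction digestion into the EcoRI site at both ends, and both sites remain intact. The fragment can therefore be excised with a single enzyme, although this strategy is not inherently directional. GST is supplied by the backbone and lies at the N terminus of the fusion. The record does not say whether the insert is the full coding sequence or carries any mutations.

The construct suits expression and glutathione-affinity purification of recombinant GST–c-IAP1, for example for pull-down or in vitro ubiquitination assays. This fits the associated study, which examined c-IAP1 as a ubiquitin protein ligase that downregulates c-IAP2 posttranscriptionally, though the record does not describe the specific experiments performed with this plasmid.
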