Addgene plasmid #11465: pgex6p-1mciap1
Depositing lab: Jon Ashwell. Depositing organization: National Cancer Institute (NCI). Publication: Posttranscriptional downregulation of c-IAP2 by the ubiquitin protein ligase c-IAP1 in vivo. Conze DB, Albert L, Ferrick DA, Goeddel DV, Yeh WC, Mak T, Ashwell JD. Mol Cell Biol. 2005 Apr . 25(8):3348-56. 10.1128/MCB.25.8.3348-3356.2005 PubMed 15798218.
Backbone
  Vector backbone: pGEX6p-1
  Backbone manufacturer: amersham
  Backbone size w/o insert (bp): 6600
  Vector type: Bacterial Expression
Growth in bacteria
  Bacterial resistance: Ampicillin, 100 μg/mL
  Growth temperature: 37°C
  Growth strain: DH5alpha
  Copy number: High Copy
Gene/Insert
  Gene/Insert name: mciap1
  Species: M. musculus (mouse)
  Insert size (bp): 1700
  Entrez Gene: Birc2 (a.k.a. A, AW146227, Api1, Api2, Birc3, C-IAP1, C330006D17Rik, HI, HIAP1, HIAP2, I, IAP1, IAP2, MI, MIAP1, MIAP2, MIH, MIHB, MIHC, RNF48, cI, cIA, cIAP1, cIAP2, mcI, mcIAP1)
  Tag / fusion protein: GST (N terminal on backbone)
  Cloning method: Restriction Enzyme; 5′ cloning site EcoRI (not destroyed); 3′ cloning site EcoRI (not destroyed)
  Sequencing primers: 5′ GGGCTGGCAAGCCACGTTTGGTGG; 3′ TCCGGGAGCTGCATGTGTCAGAGG
Terms and licenses: Academic/Nonprofit Terms; Industry Terms: Not Available to Industry
How to cite: pgex6p-1mciap1 was a gift from Jon Ashwell (Addgene plasmid # 11465 ; http://n2t.net/addgene:11465 ; RRID:Addgene_11465)
